Addgene plasmid #90967: pRS313 - prp8 V1862D
Purpose: yeast vector
Depositing lab: Christine Guthrie. Depositing organization: University of California, San Francisco (UCSF). Publication: Structural toggle in the RNaseH domain of Prp8 helps balance splicing fidelity and catalytic efficiency. Mayerle M, Raghavan M, Ledoux S, Price A, Stepankiw N, Hadjivassiliou H, Moehle EA, Mendoza SD, Pleiss JA, Guthrie C, Abelson J. Proc Natl Acad Sci U S A. 2017 Apr 17. pii: 201701462. doi: 10.1073/pnas.1701462114. PubMed 28416677.
Backbone
  Vector backbone: pRS313
  Vector type: Yeast Expression
  Selectable markers: HIS3
Growth in bacteria
  Bacterial resistance: Ampicillin, 100 μg/mL
  Growth temperature: 37°C
  Growth strain: DH5alpha
  Copy number: Unknown
Gene/Insert
  Gene/Insert name: PRP8
  Species: S. cerevisiae (budding yeast)
  Mutation: V1862D
  Entrez Gene: PRP8 (a.k.a. YHR165C, DBF3, DNA39, RNA8, SLT21, USA2)
Resource information
  A portion of this plasmid was derived from a plasmid made by: Kuhn and Brow, Genetics 155: 1667–1682; Price et al., RNA. 2014 Jan;20(1):46-60
Terms and licenses: Academic/Nonprofit Terms; Industry Terms: Not Available to Industry
How to cite: pRS313 - prp8 V1862D was a gift from Christine Guthrie (Addgene plasmid # 90967 ; http://n2t.net/addgene:90967 ; RRID:Addgene_90967)
