[The description below was written by a language model from this plasmid's Addgene catalogue record and pLannotate feature annotations shown in this document.]
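Description:
pRS313 - prp8 V1862D is a low-copy yeast–E. coli shuttle plasmid carrying a mutant allele of the Saccharomyces cerevisiae splicing factor gene PRP8. The pRS313 backbone provides a CEN6/ARS element, so the plasmid replicates and segregates in budding yeast at roughly chromosomal copy number, and a HIS3 marker with its own promoter for selection by histidine prototrophy in his3 strains. For propagation in bacteria it carries a ColE1/pUC-type origin and the β-lactamase gene conferring ampicillin resistance. An f1 origin, remnants of the lacZα/lac promoter region, and T3 and T7 promoters flanking the cloning site are standard backbone features.

The insert spans most of the 14.6 kb plasmid. The annotated PRP8 coding sequence is about 7.2 kb and is flanked by partial coding sequences of CDC23 upstream and DNA2 downstream. This suggests that PRP8 was cloned as a genomic fragment with its surrounding chromosomal sequence. No heterologous yeast promoter is annotated, so expression presumably comes from the native PRP8 regulatory region, although the record does not state this explicitly. Prp8 is a large U5 snRNP protein that scaffolds the spliceosome, positioning the U2, U5 and U6 snRNAs and contacting the splice sites and branch region of the pre-mRNA. The V1862D substitution is associated with a study of a structural toggle in the Prp8 RNaseH domain that balances splicing fidelity against catalytic efficiency. The catalogue purpose says only "yeast vector", but the design suits expressing this prp8 allele at near-physiological levels in yeast to examine its effects on splicing.
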