Features (pLannotate 1.2.2; 21 found; start..end, strand, type, name):
      1..7239    +  CDS            PRP8 (sequence partly withheld): PRP8_YEAST - Also known as DBF3, DNA39, RNA8, SLT21, USA2. Experimental evidence at protein level: Swiss-Prot protein existence level 1. Functions as a scaffold that mediates the ordered assembly of spliceosomal proteins and snRNAs. Required for association of BRR2 with the spliceosomal U5 snRNP, and the subsequent assembly of the U4/U6-U5 tri-snRNP complex. Functions as scaffold that positions spliceosomal U2, U5 and U6 snRNAs at splice sites on pre-mRNA substrates, so that splicing can occur. Interacts with both the 5' and the 3' splice site, as well as the branch region. Has a role in branc
   7771..9051    +  CDS            DNA2 (fragment): DNA2_YEAST - Experimental evidence at protein level: Swiss-Prot protein existence level 1. Key enzyme involved in DNA replication and DNA repair. Involved in Okazaki fragments processing by cleaving long flaps that escape FEN1: flaps that are longer than 27 nucleotides are coated by replication protein A complex (RPA), leading to recruit DNA2 which cleaves the flap until it is too short to bind RPA and becomes a substrate for FEN1. Also involved in 5'-end resection of DNA during double-strand break (DSB) repair by mediating the cleavage of 5'-ssDNA. Possesses different enzymatic activities, su
   9064..9082    -  promoter       T7 promoter: promoter for bacteriophage T7 RNA polymerase
   9085..9242    +  CDS            lacZα (fragment): LacZα fragment of β-galactosidase; lacZ fragment
   9246..9674    +  rep_origin     f1 ori (sequence partly withheld): f1 bacteriophage origin of replication; arrow indicates direction of (+) strand synthesis
   9702..9753    -  misc_feature   bom (fragment): basis of mobility region from pBR322
   9961..10623   -  CDS            HIS3: imidazoleglycerol-phosphate dehydratase, required for histidine biosynthesis; S. cerevisiae HIS3; yeast auxotrophic marker
  10624..10811   -  promoter       HIS3 promoter: S. cerevisiae HIS3
  10861..10941   +  CDS            MRM1 (fragment): MRM1_YEAST - Also known as PET56 From Saccharomyces cerevisiae (strain ATCC 204508 / S288c) (Baker's yeast).
  10942..10991   -  misc_feature   bom (fragment): basis of mobility region from pBR322
  11093..11128   -  CDS            rop (fragment): Rop protein, which maintains plasmids at low copy number; rop
  11203..11706   +  misc_feature   CEN/ARS: S. cerevisiae CEN6 centromere fused to an autonomously replicating sequence
  11736..11840   +  promoter       AmpR promoter: bla
  11841..12701   +  CDS            AmpR: β-lactamase; bla; confers resistance to ampicillin, carbenicillin, and related antibiotics
  12872..13460   +  rep_origin     ori: high-copy-number ColE1/pMB1/pBR322/pUC origin of replication
  13643..13735   +  CDS            lacI (fragment): lac repressor; lacI; The lac repressor binds to the lac operator to inhibit transcription in E. coli. This inhibition can be relieved by adding lactose or isopropyl-β-D-thiogalactopyranoside (IPTG).
  13748..13769   +  protein_bind   CAP binding site: CAP binding activates transcription in the presence of cAMP. E. coli catabolite activator protein
  13784..13814   +  promoter       lac promoter: promoter for the E. coli lac operon
  13818..13840   +  protein_bind   lac operator (fragment): The lac repressor binds to the lac operator to inhibit transcription in E. coli. This inhibition can be relieved by adding lactose or isopropyl-β-D-thiogalactopyranoside (IPTG). lac repressor encoded by lacI
  13883..13901   +  promoter       T3 promoter: promoter for bacteriophage T3 RNA polymerase
  13927..14421   +  CDS            CDC23 (fragment): CDC23_YEAST - Experimental evidence at protein level: Swiss-Prot protein existence level 1. Component of the anaphase promoting complex/cyclosome (APC/C), a cell cycle-regulated E3 ubiquitin-protein ligase complex that controls progression through mitosis and the G1 phase of the cell cycle. The APC/C is thought to confer substrate specificity and, in the presence of ubiquitin-conjugating E2 enzymes, it catalyzes the formation of protein-ubiquitin conjugates that are subsequently degraded by the 26S proteasome. In early mitosis, the APC/C is activated by CDC20 and targets securin PDS1, the B-ty
>Addgene plasmid #90967 | pRS313 - prp8 V1862D | addgene full sequence | sequence record 178495 | Addgene NGS Result
ATGAGTGGACTACCGCCCCCACCTCCTGGTTTTGAAGAGGACAGCGACTTAGCACTTCCACCACCACCAC
CACCACCGCCTGGATACGAAATCGAAGAACTGGATAATCCGATGGTGCCATCATCGGTAAATGAGGATAC
ATTCCTTCCGCCTCCACCACCTCCTCCAAGCAACTTCGAAATAAACGCTGAAGAAATTGTGGACTTCACA
TTACCACCGCCACCACCCCCTCCAGGTCTAGATGAATTAGAGACTAAAGCAGAAAAGAAAGTAGAATTAC
ATGGAAAGAGAAAATTGGACATAGGAAAAGATACTTTCGTCACTCGAAAATCAAGAAAGCGTGCAAAAAA
AATGACCAAAAAGGCAAAGAGAAGCAATTTATATACTCCTAAAGCCGAGATGCCACCGGAACATCTGCGA
AAGATTATTAATACTCACAGTGACATGGCCTCCAAAATGTACAATACTGATAAAAAGGCTTTTCTAGGCG
CTCTAAAGTATTTACCGCACGCGATTTTAAAATTGTTAGAGAACATGCCTCATCCATGGGAGCAAGCCAA
AGAAGTTAAAGTTTTATATCACACTTCAGGAGCCATAACATTTGTGAATGAAACACCAAGAGTAATAGAG
CCTGTATATACTGCCCAATGGTCAGCTACTTGGATAGCAATGAGGAGAGAAAAACGAGATAGAACACATT
TTAAAAGAATGAGATTTCCACCTTTCGATGATGACGAACCACCTCTGTCATATGAACAGCACATAGAAAA
TATCGAGCCACTGGATCCTATAAATCTTCCCTTAGACTCTCAAGATGATGAATATGTTAAAGATTGGCTC
TACGATTCCCGGCCCTTGGAGGAGGATAGTAAAAAGGTCAATGGTACATCTTATAAAAAGTGGAGTTTTG
ATTTACCTGAAATGTCGAACTTATATAGGTTATCAACGCCACTTAGAGATGAAGTAACTGACAAAAATTA
CTATTATCTTTTCGATAAAAAATCTTTTTTTAACGGTAAAGCCCTTAATAACGCAATCCCTGGAGGTCCT
AAATTTGAACCTTTATACCCAAGAGAAGAGGAGGAAGATTATAACGAATTCAACTCTATAGATAGAGTAA
TATTTAGGGTTCCTATTAGAAGCGAATATAAGGTAGCGTTTCCTCATCTATATAATTCCCGGCCCCGTTC
AGTGCGCATACCATGGTATAATAATCCAGTGTCGTGTATTATCCAGAACGATGAGGAGTACGACACGCCT
GCACTTTTTTTTGATCCATCGCTGAACCCAATACCTCACTTTATTGATAATAATTCATCCCTCAACGTAT
CAAATACAAAGGAAAACGGTGATTTCACTTTACCTGAAGATTTTGCACCTCTTTTGGCTGAAGAAGAAGA
ACTTATTTTGCCAAATACAAAAGATGCGATGTCGTTATATCATTCACCTTTTCCATTTAATAGAACTAAA
GGAAAAATGGTGAGAGCACAAGATGTTGCCCTGGCTAAAAAATGGTTTTTGCAACATCCTGACGAGGAGT
ATCCCGTTAAAGTTAAGGTCTCTTACCAAAAGCTCTTGAAGAACTACGTGCTAAATGAATTGCACCCTAC
TTTGCCAACAAACCACAACAAAACTAAGTTATTGAAGAGTTTAAAAAATACCAAGTATTTTCAACAAACT
ACAATTGATTGGGTAGAGGCAGGACTCCAGCTATGTCGACAAGGACACAATATGTTAAATTTATTAATCC
ACAGAAAGGGCCTAACTTATTTACATCTCGACTACAATTTCAATTTAAAACCAACTAAAACCTTAACCAC
AAAAGAACGTAAAAAGTCAAGACTTGGAAACTCATTTCATTTGATGCGTGAATTGCTAAAAATGATGAAA
CTGATTGTAGATACACATGTGCAGTTTAGGTTAGGAAATGTAGATGCCTTCCAGTTAGCAGATGGTATAC
ATTATATTTTGAACCACATAGGACAATTGACCGGTATTTATCGTTATAAATATAAAGTAATGCATCAAAT
CCGCGCATGTAAAGATCTGAAACATATCATATATTATAAGTTTAATAAAAATTTGGGAAAAGGACCTGGT
TGTGGATTTTGGCAACCTGCGTGGAGAGTGTGGCTAAATTTCTTAAGAGGCACTATACCACTACTCGAAA
GATATATTGGAAACCTTATCACACGTCAATTTGAAGGCCGTTCTAATGAAATTGTCAAAACTACAACTAA
ACAAAGACTTGACGCCTACTACGATCTTGAGTTACGAAACTCGGTCATGGATGACATTTTAGAAATGATG
CCTGAGAGTATTCGACAGAAAAAGGCAAGAACTATACTGCAACATTTAAGTGAGGCTTGGAGATGTTGGA
AGGCTAATATTCCATGGGATGTTCCTGGTATGCCAGCCCCAATCAAAAAAATAATTGAACGGTATATAAA
ATCCAAAGCTGATGCCTGGGTATCTGCAGCTCATTACAATCGAGAACGTATAAAGCGTGGAGCTCACGTC
GAAAAGACTATGGTTAAAAAAAATCTGGGGCGTTTAACGAGACTTTGGATCAAAAATGAGCAGGAACGTC
AAAGGCAAATACAGAAAAACGGTCCCGAAATTACTCCCGAAGAGGCTACGACCATATTTTCTGTTATGGT
TGAGTGGCTTGAATCAAGGAGCTTTTCACCAATACCATTTCCACCTTTAACTTACAAAAATGATACTAAG
ATATTAGTTCTTGCCCTCGAAGACCTAAAAGATGTCTACGCATCAAAAGTACGTTTAAATGCATCTGAAA
GGGAAGAACTTGCGTTGATAGAGGAGGCTTATGATAATCCTCACGATACTTTGAACAGAATCAAAAAGTA
CTTGTTGACCCAGCGAGTTTTTAAGCCTGTTGATATAACCATGATGGAAAACTATCAAAACATTTCCCCT
GTTTATTCAGTTGATCCCTTGGAAAAGATTACCGATGCATATCTTGATCAGTATTTATGGTACGAAGCTG
ACCAACGAAAGCTTTTCCCAAACTGGATTAAACCAAGTGATTCAGAGATACCACCTCTTCTGGTATACAA
GTGGACTCAGGGTATAAACAACCTATCTGAAATTTGGGATGTATCCAGAGGCCAATCTGCAGTTTTGCTT
GAGACTACTTTGGGTGAAATGGCCGAAAAAATTGACTTTACTTTACTTAATAGATTACTTCGCCTGATTG
TAGATCCTAATATTGCTGACTATATCACTGCAAAAAATAATGTTGTTATCAACTTTAAAGATATGAGTCA
CGTCAACAAATATGGCTTAATACGCGGGTTGAAGTTCGCTTCTTTCATATTCCAATATTACGGACTAGTT
ATAGATCTTTTACTATTGGGTCAGGAAAGGGCTACAGATTTGGCTGGTCCAGCTAACAATCCAAATGAAT
TTATGCAATTCAAGAGCAAAGAAGTAGAAAAGGCACATCCGATCAGACTTTACACCAGATATTTAGATCG
TATATATATGCTTTTTCACTTTGAAGAAGATGAGGGAGAGGAATTGACTGATGAATACTTGGCAGAGAAT
CCAGATCCAAACTTTGAAAACAGCATCGGATACAATAATAGAAAATGCTGGCCCAAAGATTCGCGCATGA
GGCTAATACGTCAGGACGTTAACCTAGGGCGAGCAGTGTTTTGGGAAATTCAAAGTAGGGTGCCAACTTC
GTTAACGTCAATTAAATGGGAAAATGCTTTTGTTTCCGTATACAGTAAAAACAATCCGAACTTACTCTTC
TCTATGTGTGGTTTTGAAGTCAGAATATTACCAAGACAAAGAATGGAAGAGGTGGTTTCTAACGATGAAG
GTGTTTGGGATTTAGTTGACGAAAGAACCAAGCAAAGAACTGCAAAAGCATATTTAAAGGTATCTGAAGA
AGAAATCAAAAAATTTGACAGCAGAATAAGAGGCATATTGATGGCCTCCGGTTCAACCACTTTTACTAAA
GTGGCCGCTAAATGGAACACTTCACTGATATCCCTTTTCACATACTTTAGAGAAGCCATTGTTGCCACGG
AGCCGTTATTAGATATCCTGGTGAAAGGAGAAACAAGAATTCAAAACCGTGTCAAACTTGGTTTAAATTC
GAAAATGCCAACAAGATTTCCACCTGCTGTTTTTTATACACCAAAAGAACTTGGTGGGTTGGGTATGATT
AGTGCTTCTCATATTTTAATTCCTGCATCTGACTTAAGTTGGTCAAAACAGACCGATACTGGAATTACGC
ATTTTCGTGCTGGTATGACGCACGAGGATGAAAAATTAATCCCAACTATCTTCCGTTACATCACTACTTG
GGAAAATGAATTTTTAGACTCTCAAAGGGTGTGGGCCGAGTATGCAACGAAAAGGCAGGAAGCTATTCAG
CAGAATAGGAGGTTAGCTTTTGAAGAACTTGAAGGATCGTGGGATCGTGGTATACCTCGTATTAGCACTT
TATTTCAAAGAGATCGACATACTCTAGCGTATGACAGAGGTCACAGAATCCGTAGGGAATTTAAACAGTA
CTCTCTAGAGAGAAACAGCCCCTTTTGGTGGACAAACTCCCACCATGACGGTAAATTATGGAATTTAAAT
GCCTATAGAACTGATGTGATTCAAGCCCTAGGAGGTATTGAAACAATTTTGGAACACACTTTATTTAAGG
GGACTGGTTTTAATTCATGGGAAGGTTTGTTTTGGGAAAAGGCGTCCGGGTTTGAGGATTCCATGCAATT
TAAGAAGCTAACTCATGCTCAAAGAACTGGTTTAAGCCAAATTCCAAATCGTAGATTTACCTTATGGTGG
TCACCAACTATTAACAGAGCAAATGTCTATGTCGGTTTCTTGGTGCAATTGGATCTGACTGGTATCTTCC
TCCATGGTAAAATTCCTACGTTAAAAATATCTTTAATTCAAATATTCCGTGCTCATTTGTGGCAAAAAAT
ACATGAAAGTATAGTTTTTGATATTTGTCAAATTCTCGATGGTGAGCTAGATGTTTTGCAAATTGAATCT
GTGACTAAAGAAACAGTGCATCCCCGCAAATCGTACAAGATGAATTCATCTGCCGCGGACATAACTATGG
AAAGTGTTCATGAATGGGAAGTTTCAAAACCCTCCCTATTACATGAAACAAATGACTCATTTAAGGGATT
GATTACCAACAAAATGTGGTTTGATGTACAATTGAGATACGGTGATTATGATTCTCATGATATATCTCGT
TATGTGAGGGCAAAATTCCTCGATTATACAACAGATAATGTCAGCATGTATCCCTCCCCAACAGGTGTTA
TGATCGGTATCGATTTGGCTTATAACATGTATGATGCCTATGGTAATTGGTTCAACGGATTAAAACCTTT
GATACAAAATAGTATGAGAACAATTATGAAAGCTAACCCAGCATTATATGTCCTTCGTGAACGTATTAGA
AAAGGTCTTCAAATATATCAATCTAGTGTACAGGAACCATTTTTAAACTCCTCAAACTATGCCGAGTTAT
TCAATAACGACATTAAACTCTTCGTTGACGACACTAATGTGTATAGAGTTACTGATCACAAGACTTTTGA
AGGGAACGTTGCTACAAAAGCAATTAATGGTTGCATTTTCACTTTAAATCCAAAGACTGGGCATCTGTTT
CTGAAAATTATCCATACCTCTGTATGGGCCGGTCAAAAACGTTTAAGCCAATTGGCCAAATGGAAAACAG
CTGAGGAAGTTAGTGCTCTTGTGAGATCTTTGCCCAAAGAAGAGCAGCCAAAACAAATTATCGTCACAAG
AAAGGCAATGCTTGATCCTTTAGAGGTTCACATGCTTGACTTTCCTAACATAGCAATCAGGCCAACAGAG
CTGCGACTACCATTTTCAGCTGCAATGTCAATAGATAAACTTTCTGATGTTGTGATGAAAGCTACTGAAC
CTCAGATGGTTCTGTTTAACATTTATGATGATTGGTTAGACCGTATTTCATCGTACACTGCATTTTCTAG
ACTTACACTACTTTTAAGAGCTTTAAAGACGAACGAGGAAAGTGCCAAAATGATTCTACTCAGTGACCCC
ACGATCACTATCAAATCGTACCATTTATGGCCTTCATTCACTGATGAACAATGGATCACTATCGAATCTC
AAATGAGAGATTTGATTTTGACTGAGTACGGCAGAAAATACAATGTCAATATATCTGCCTTAACTCAAAC
GGAAATTAAAGATATTATATTGGGTCAAAATATCAAGGCACCATCTGTGAAGAGACAAAAAATGGCTGAA
TTAGAAGCTGCCAGGTCAGAAAAGCAGAACGACGAAGAAGCTGCAGGTGCATCAACTGTTATGAAAACTA
AAACTATCAATGCGCAAGGTGAGGAGATAGTTGTAGTAGCTTCCGCTGATTACGAAAGTCAAACGTTTAG
T
[735 nt withheld, positions 6442-7176]
TTACAGTTTAGCGAATTGGCGGGGGACGAAGAGTTAGAGGCCGAACAAATCGATGTATTTAGCTGAATAT
ATTCCCCAATAAACTGGAATCTGTTATTTCATAGATATATATGTAAGTATAAGTTTGTATGTATAATATT
CAACGCATTTTTTATGCCCGTCGTAGTTGCTACCTACCACACGATGATGTATTATAATTTCGGAACTACT
TCAAAGCTACGCTTTCCGCACTATGAAAAGCTATAAGTATGTGAAAATTGGTCATTGACTGTGATTCTAT
TTCAAAAAGTAACCAAAGGAGATAGACATCGTTCGGACAGAAAATGGTCCGTTGTCACTCCCATTCCATT
ATGTCCTTCATATAGAAATTGGATATTCTTGTTTTCATTTCGCGCAATAAAGCAATTCCGTGCGGCAGAA
AGAACTTATATATATTTAACTGATCTTACGCTATTTATGGCAAAACTTGTGTTACATTTTTGAAGATAAA
GTTACAATCATTACGGCAGCCTCAAAACAAAATTGGGAGAAAACATACTCAAGTGAGTACTCATTTTGTG
CAAGCAAACACTGACAATTGAAGAGATCGTCAGGATGCCCGGAACGCCACAGAAGAACAAGAGGTCTGCG
AGTATATCTGTTTCACCTGCGAAGAAGACAGAGGAAAAAGAAATAATACAAAATGATTCAAAGGCGATAT
TATCTAAGCAAACTAAGAGGAAAAAAAAGTATGCTTTTGCTCCTATAAATAACTTAAATGGGAAGAACAC
CAAGGTATCCAATGCAAGTGTCCTAAAGTCAATAGCCGTTTCACAAGTACGAAATACATCAAGAACAAAA
GATATAAACAAAGCAGTTAGCAAGAGCGTAAAGCAATTACCAAATTCACAAGTTAAACCGAAACGGGAAA
TGTCTAATTTGAGTAGGCATCACGATTTCACTCAAGACGAGGACGGCCCCATGGAAGAAGTAATATGGAA
ATATTCACCTTTACAACGAGATATGTCCGACAAAACAACAAGCGCTGCCGAATACTCTGATGACTACGAA
GATGTCCAAAATCCCTCTTCTACACCTATAGTCCCTAATCGACTGAAAACTGTTCTTAGTTTCACAAATA
TCCAAGTACCCAACGCTGACGTAAATCAACTCATTCAAGAAAATGGAAATGAGCAAGTGCGTCCTAAACC
AGCAGAAATATCTACCAGGGAGTCTCTCCGTAATATAGATGATATTCTCGATGATATAGAGGGCGATTTA
ACTATAAAACCGACGATAACGAAATTCAGCGATTTGCCATCTTCACCCATCAAGGCACCCAACGTTGAAA
AAAAAGCAGAGGTGAATGCAGAAGAAGTAGATAAAATGGATTCAACAGGAGATAGCAACGATGGCGATGA
CTCTTTGATAGATATTTTAACTCAAAAGTATGTTGAGAAACGCAAGAGTGAGAGTCAGATAACAATTCAA
GGCAACACCAATCAAAAAAGTGGAGCCCAGGAAAGTTGTGGGAAGAATGATAACACAAAATCGAGAGGAG
AAATTGAAGATCATGAAAATGTAGACAATCAAGCCAAAACAGGCAATGCATTTTATGAGAATGAAGAAGA
CAGTAATTGCCAAAGAATTAAAAAAAATGAAAAAATAGAATACAATTCTTCAGACGAATTTTCAGACGAT
TCACTAATTGAACTATTGAACGAAACTCAAACACAAGTGGAACCTAACACTATTGAACAAGATTTAGACA
AAGTGGAGAAAATGGTCTCTGACGATTTGAGAATTGCTACTGATTCCACTTTATCCGCATATGCTCTCAG
AGCTAAGTCTGGTGCTCCAAGAGACGGCGTAGTACGATTAGTAATAGTAAGCTTACCTCCAATTCGCCCT
ATAGTGAGTCGTATTACAATTCACTGGCCGTCGTTTTACAACGTCGTGACTGGGAAAACCCTGGCGTTAC
CCAACTTAATCGCCTTGCAGCACATCCCCCTTTCGCCAGCTGGCGTAATAGCGAAGAGGCCCGCACCGAT
CGCCCTTCCCAACAGTTGCGCAGCCTGAATGGCGAATGG
[124 nt withheld, positions 9246-9369]
C
[91 nt withheld, positions 9371-9461]
A
[49 nt withheld, positions 9463-9511]
CCTTTGACGTTGGAGTCCACGTTCTTT
[37 nt withheld, positions 9539-9575]
ACCCTATCTCGGTCTATTCTTTTGATTTATAAGGGATTTTGCCGATTTCGGCCTATTGGTTAAAAAATGA
GCTGATTTAACAAAAATTTAACGCGAATTTTAACAAAATATTAACGCTTACAATTTCCTGATGCGGTATT
TTCTCCTTACGCATCTGTGCGGTATTTCACACCGCATAGATCCGTCGAGTTCAAGAGAAAAAAAAAGAAA
AAGCAAAAAGAAAAAAGGAAAGCGCGCCTCGTTCAGAATGACACGTATAGAATGATGCATTACCTTGTCA
TCTTCAGTATCATACTGTTCGTATACATACTTACTGACATTCATAGGTATACATATATACACATGTATAT
ATATCGTATGCTGCAGCTTTAAATAATCGGTGTCACTACATAAGAACACCTTTGGTGGAGGGAACATCGT
TGGTACCATTGGGCGAGGTGGCTTCTCTTATGGCAACCGCAAGAGCCTTGAACGCACTCTCACTACGGTG
ATGATCATTCTTGCCTCGCAGACAATCAACGTGGAGGGTAATTCTGCTAGCCTCTGCAAAGCTTTCAAGA
AAATGCGGGATCATCTCGCAAGAGAGATCTCCTACTTTCTCCCTTTGCAAACCAAGTTCGACAACTGCGT
ACGGCCTGTTCGAAAGATCTACCACCGCTCTGGAAAGTGCCTCATCCAAAGGCGCAAATCCTGATCCAAA
CCTTTTTACTCCACGCACGGCCCCTAGGGCCTCTTTAAAAGCTTGACCGAGAGCAATCCCGCAGTCTTCA
GTGGTGTGATGGTCGTCTATGTGTAAGTCACCAATGCACTCAACGATTAGCGACCAGCCGGAATGCTTGG
CCAGAGCATGTATCATATGGTCCAGAAACCCTATACCTGTGTGGACGTTAATCACTTGCGATTGTGTGGC
CTGTTCTGCTACTGCTTCTGCCTCTTTTTCTGGGAAGATCGAGTGCTCTATCGCTAGGGGACCACCCTTT
AAAGAGATCGCAATCTGAATCTTGGTTTCATTTGTAATACGCTTTACTAGGGCTTTCTGCTCTGTCATCT
TTGCCTTCGTTTATCTTGCCTGCTCATTTTTTAGTATATTCTTCGAAGAAATCACATTACTTTATATAAT
GTATAATTCATTATGTGATAATGCCAATCGCTAAGAAAAAAAAAGAGTCATCCGCTAGGTGGAAAAAAAA
AAATGAAAATCATTACCGAGGCATAAAAAAATATAGAGTGTACTAGAGGAGGCCAAGAGTAATAGAAAAA
GAAAATTGCGGGAAAGGACTGTGTTATGACTTCCCTGACTAATGCCGTGTTCAAACGATACCTGGCAGTG
ACTCCTAGCGCTCACCAAGCTCTTAAAACGGGAATTTATGGTGCACTCTCAGTACAATCTGCTCTGATGC
CGCATAGTTAAGCCAGCCCCGACACCCGCCAACACCCGCTGACGCGCCCTGACGGGCTTGTCTGCTCCCG
GCATCCGCTTACAGACAAGCTGTGACCGTCTCCGGGAGCTGCATGTGTCAGAGGTTTTCACCGTCATCAC
CGAAACGCGCGAGACGAAAGGGCCTCGTGATACGCCTATTTTTATAGGTTAATGTCATGATAATAATGGT
TTCTTAGGGTCCTTTTCATCACGTGCTATAAAAATAATTATAATTTAAATTTTTTAATATAAATATATAA
ATTAAAAATAGAAAGTAAAAAAAGAAATTAAAGAAAAAATAGTTTTTGTTTTCCGAAGATGTAAAAGACT
CTAGGGGGATCGCCAACAAATACTACCTTTTATCTTGCTCTTCCTGCTCTCAGGTATTAATGCCGAATTG
TTTCATCTTGTCTGTGTAGAAGACCACACACGAAAATCCTGTGATTTTACATTTTACTTATCGTTAATCG
AATGTATATCTATTTAATCTGCTTTTCTTGTCTAATAAATATATATGTAAAGTACGCTTTTTGTTGAAAT
TTTTTAAACCTTTGTTTATTTTTTTTTCTTCATTCCGTAACTCTTCTACCTTCTTTATTTACTTTCTAAA
ATCCAAATACAAAACATAAAAATAAATAAACACAGAGTAAATTCCCAAATTATTCCATCATTAAAAGATA
CGAGGCGCGTGTAAGTTACAGGCAAGCGATCCGTCAGGTGGCACTTTTCGGGGAAATGTGCGCGGAACCC
CTATTTGTTTATTTTTCTAAATACATTCAAATATGTATCCGCTCATGAGACAATAACCCTGATAAATGCT
TCAATAATATTGAAAAAGGAAGAGTATGAGTATTCAACATTTCCGTGTCGCCCTTATTCCCTTTTTTGCG
GCATTTTGCCTTCCTGTTTTTGCTCACCCAGAAACGCTGGTGAAAGTAAAAGATGCTGAAGATCAGTTGG
GTGCACGAGTGGGTTACATCGAACTGGATCTCAACAGCGGTAAGATCCTTGAGAGTTTTCGCCCCGAAGA
ACGTTTTCCAATGATGAGCACTTTTAAAGTTCTGCTATGTGGCGCGGTATTATCCCGTATTGACGCCGGG
CAAGAGCAACTCGGTCGCCGCATACACTATTCTCAGAATGACTTGGTTGAGTACTCACCAGTCACAGAAA
AGCATCTTACGGATGGCATGACAGTAAGAGAATTATGCAGTGCTGCCATAACCATGAGTGATAACACTGC
GGCCAACTTACTTCTGACAACGATCGGAGGACCGAAGGAGCTAACCGCTTTTTTGCACAACATGGGGGAT
CATGTAACTCGCCTTGATCGTTGGGAACCGGAGCTGAATGAAGCCATACCAAACGACGAGCGTGACACCA
CGATGCCTGTAGCAATGGCAACAACGTTGCGCAAACTATTAACTGGCGAACTACTTACTCTAGCTTCCCG
GCAACAATTAATAGACTGGATGGAGGCGGATAAAGTTGCAGGACCACTTCTGCGCTCGGCCCTTCCGGCT
GGCTGGTTTATTGCTGATAAATCTGGAGCCGGTGAGCGTGGGTCTCGCGGTATCATTGCAGCACTGGGGC
CAGATGGTAAGCCCTCCCGTATCGTAGTTATCTACACGACGGGGAGTCAGGCAACTATGGATGAACGAAA
TAGACAGATCGCTGAGATAGGTGCCTCACTGATTAAGCATTGGTAACTGTCAGACCAAGTTTACTCATAT
ATACTTTAGATTGATTTAAAACTTCATTTTTAATTTAAAAGGATCTAGGTGAAGATCCTTTTTGATAATC
TCATGACCAAAATCCCTTAACGTGAGTTTTCGTTCCACTGAGCGTCAGACCCCGTAGAAAAGATCAAAGG
ATCTTCTTGAGATCCTTTTTTTCTGCGCGTAATCTGCTGCTTGCAAACAAAAAAACCACCGCTACCAGCG
GTGGTTTGTTTGCCGGATCAAGAGCTACCAACTCTTTTTCCGAAGGTAACTGGCTTCAGCAGAGCGCAGA
TACCAAATACTGTTCTTCTAGTGTAGCCGTAGTTAGGCCACCACTTCAAGAACTCTGTAGCACCGCCTAC
ATACCTCGCTCTGCTAATCCTGTTACCAGTGGCTGCTGCCAGTGGCGATAAGTCGTGTCTTACCGGGTTG
GACTCAAGACGATAGTTACCGGATAAGGCGCAGCGGTCGGGCTGAACGGGGGGTTCGTGCACACAGCCCA
GCTTGGAGCGAACGACCTACACCGAACTGAGATACCTACAGCGTGAGCTATGAGAAAGCGCCACGCTTCC
CGAAGGGAGAAAGGCGGACAGGTATCCGGTAAGCGGCAGGGTCGGAACAGGAGAGCGCACGAGGGAGCTT
CCAGGGGGAAACGCCTGGTATCTTTATAGTCCTGTCGGGTTTCGCCACCTCTGACTTGAGCGTCGATTTT
TGTGATGCTCGTCAGGGGGGCGGAGCCTATGGAAAAACGCCAGCAACGCGGCCTTTTTACGGTTCCTGGC
CTTTTGCTGGCCTTTTGCTCACATGTTCTTTCCTGCGTTATCCCCTGATTCTGTGGATAACCGTATTACC
GCCTTTGAGTGAGCTGATACCGCTCGCCGCAGCCGAACGACCGAGCGCAGCGAGTCAGTGAGCGAGGAAG
CGGAAGAGCGCCCAATACGCAAACCGCCTCTCCCCGCGCGTTGGCCGATTCATTAATGCAGCTGGCACGA
CAGGTTTCCCGACTGGAAAGCGGGCAGTGAGCGCAACGCAATTAATGTGAGTTAGCTCACTCATTAGGCA
CCCCAGGCTTTACACTTTATGCTTCCGGCTCGTATGTTGTGTGGAATTGTGAGCGGATAACAATTTCACA
CAGGAAACAGCTATGACCATGATTACGCCAAGCTCGAAATTAACCCTCACTAAAGGGAACAAAAGCTGGT
ACCGGGCCCCCCCTCGAGACTTCAAAGCATGGTTTGGTTTGGGCCAGGCTTATGCTCTCCTGGACATGCA
TTTATATTCTCTTTACTACTTCCAGAAAGCTTGCACTTTGAAACCTTGGGATCGTCGGATTTGGCAAGTA
TTGGGAGAATGTTATAGTAAGACGGGAAATAAGGTAGAAGCTATAAAATGCTACAAAAGATCCATAAAAG
CTTCACAAACGGTCGATCAAAATACTTCAATATATTACCGGTTAGCGCAACTATATGAAGAACTTGAAGA
CTTGCAAGAATGTAAGAAGTTCATGATGAAATGTGTAGATGTGGAAGAACTTCTGGAAGGTATAGTAACA
GATGAAACCGTGAAGGCTAGGCTTTGGCTGGCAATATTTGAGATTAAGGCAGGAAACTACCAATTGGCTT
ATGATTATGCCATGGGGGTATCTAGTGGAACGTCTCAAGAGATTGAAGAGGCTCGTATGCTGGCTCGGGA
GTGCAGAAGGCATATGTAGTGAAGTGAACATACACATAGCTATTCGTACTAAATGATATGAAATTTTTAT
AAATGCCAGGCTATATAGCTATTTAAAGTGACCATGGCAGAAGGATGAACCGAGGTAATACGGCTAGTAC
AAAAGCAACAAAGTTAGGAATACAATTTGAGAAACGAAGACCATAGAAAATACTTGTGCGATTGAACTTC
CTTCCAAAAAAAAAATAGCGTCAAAGAAAG
